>Addgene plasmid #82760 | pDONR223_STK11_p.G56V | addgene full sequence | sequence record 161829 | Addgene NGS result
CTTTCCTGCGTTATCCCCTGATTCTGTGGATAACCGTATTACCGCCTTTGAGTGAGCTGATACCGCTCGC
CGCAGCCGAACGACCGAGCGCAGCGAGTCAGTGAGCGAGGAAGCGGAAGAGCGCCCAATACGCAAACCGC
CTCTCCCCGCGCGTTGGCCGATTCATTAATGCAGCTGGCACGACAGGTTTCCCGACTGGAAAGCGGGCAG
TGAGCGCAACGCAATTAATACGCGTACCGCTAGCCAGGAAGAGTTTGTAGAAACGCAAAAAGGCCATCCG
TCAGGATGGCCTTCTGCTTAGTTTGATGCCTGGCAGTTTATGGCGGGCGTCCTGCCCGCCACCCTCCGGG
CCGTTGCTTCACAACGTTCAAATCCGCTCCCGGCGGATTTGTCCTACTCAGGAGAGCGTTCACCGACAAA
CAACAGATAAAACGAAAGGCCCAGTCTTCCGACTGAGCCTTTCGTTTTATTTGATGCCTGGCAGTTCCCT
ACTCTCGCGTTAACGCTAGCATGGATGTTTTCCCAGTCACGACGTTGTAAAACGACGGCCAGTCTTAAGC
TCGGGCCCCAAATAATGATTTTATTTTGACTGATAGTGACCTGTTCGTTGCAACAAATTGATGAGCAATG
CTTTTTTATAATGCCAACTTTGTACAAAAAAGTTGGCATGGAGGTGGTGGACCCGCAGCAGCTGGGCATG
TTCACGGAGGGCGAGCTGATGTCGGTGGGTATGGACACGTTCATCCACCGCATCGACTCCACCGAGGTCA
TCTACCAGCCGCGCCGCAAGCGGGCCAAGCTCATCGGCAAGTACCTGATGGGGGACCTGCTGGTGGAAGG
CTCTTACGGCAAGGTGAAGGAGGTGCTGGACTCGGAGACGCTGTGCAGGAGGGCCGTCAAGATCCTCAAG
AAGAAGAAGTTGCGAAGGATCCCCAACGGGGAGGCCAACGTGAAGAAGGAAATTCAACTACTGAGGAGGT
TACGGCACAAAAATGTCATCCAGCTGGTGGATGTGTTATACAACGAAGAGAAGCAGAAAATGTATATGGT
GATGGAGTACTGCGTGTGTGGCATGCAGGAAATGCTGGACAGCGTGCCGGAGAAGCGTTTCCCAGTGTGC
CAGGCCCACGGGTACTTCTGTCAGCTGATTGACGGCCTGGAGTACCTGCATAGCCAGGGCATTGTGCACA
AGGACATCAAGCCGGGGAACCTGCTGCTCACCACCGGTGGCACCCTCAAAATCTCCGACCTGGGCGTGGC
CGAGGCACTGCACCCGTTCGCGGCGGACGACACCTGCCGGACCAGCCAGGGCTCCCCGGCTTTCCAGCCG
CCCGAGATTGCCAACGGCCTGGACACCTTCTCCGGCTTCAAGGTGGACATCTGGTCGGCTGGGGTCACCC
TCTACAACATCACCACGGGTCTGTACCCCTTCGAAGGGGACAACATCTACAAGTTGTTTGAGAACATCGG
GAAGGGGAGCTACGCCATCCCGGGCGACTGTGGCCCCCCGCTCTCTGACCTGCTGAAAGGGATGCTTGAG
TACGAACCGGCCAAGAGGTTCTCCATCCGGCAGATCCGGCAGCACAGCTGGTTCCGGAAGAAACATCCTC
CGGCTGAAGCACCAGTGCCCATCCCACCGAGCCCAGACACCAAGGACCGGTGGCGCAGCATGACTGTGGT
GCCGTACTTGGAGGACCTGCACGGCGCGGACGAGGACGAGGACCTCTTCGACATCGAGGATGACATCATC
TACACTCAGGACTTCACGGTGCCCGGACAGGTCCCAGAAGAGGAGGCCAGTCACAATGGACAGCGCCGGG
GCCTCCCCAAGGCCGTGTGTATGAACGGCACAGAGGCGGCGCAGCTGAGCACCAAATCCAGGGCGGAGGG
CCGGGCCCCCAACCCTGCCCGCAAGGCCTGCTCCGCCAGCAGCAAGATCCGCCGGCTGTCGGCCTGCAAG
CAGCAGTGATTGCCAACTTTCTTGTACAAAGTTGGCATTATAAGAAAGCATTGCTTATCAATTTGTTGCA
ACGAACAGGTCACTATCAGTCAAAATAAAATCATTATTTGCCATCCAGCTGATATCCCCTATAGTGAGTC
GTATTACATGGTCATAGCTGTTTCCTGGCAGCTCTGGCCCGTGTCTCAAAATCTCTGATGTTACATTGCA
CAAGATAAAAATATATCATCATGCCTCCTCTAGACCAGCCAGGACAGAAATGCCTCGACTTCGCTGCTAC
CCAAGGTTGCCGGGTGACGCACACCGTGGAAACGGATGAAGGCACGAACCCAGTGGACATAAGCCTGTTC
GGTTCGTAAGCTGTAATGCAAGTAGCGTATGCGCTCACGCAACTGGTCCAGAACCTTGACCGAACGCAGC
GGTGGTAACGGCGCAGTGGCGGTTTTCATGGCTTGTTATGACTGTTTTTTTGGGGTACAGTCTATGCCTC
GGGCATCCAAGCAGCAAGCGCGTTACGCCGTGGGTCGATGTTTGATGTTATGGAGCAGCAACGATGTTAC
GCAGCAGGGCAGTCGCCCTAAAACAAAGTTAAACATTATGAGGGAAGCGGTGATCGCCGAAGTATCGACT
CAACTATCAGAGGTAGTTGGCGTCATCGAGCGCCATCTCGAACCGACGTTGCTGGCCGTACATTTGTACG
GCTCCGCAGTGGATGGCGGCCTGAAGCCACACAGTGATATTGATTTGCTGGTTACGGTGACCGTAAGGCT
TGATGAAACAACGCGGCGAGCTTTGATCAACGACCTTTTGGAAACTTCGGCTTCCCCTGGAGAGAGCGAG
ATTCTCCGCGCTGTAGAAGTCACCATTGTTGTGCACGACGACATCATTCCGTGGCGTTATCCAGCTAAGC
GCGAACTGCAATTTGGAGAATGGCAGCGCAATGACATTCTTGCAGGTATCTTCGAGCCAGCCACGATCGA
CATTGATCTGGCTATCTTGCTGACAAAAGCAAGAGAACATAGCGTTGCCTTGGTAGGTCCAGCGGCGGAG
GAACTCTTTGATCCGGTTCCTGAACAGGATCTATTTGAGGCGCTAAATGAAACCTTAACGCTATGGAACT
CGCCGCCCGACTGGGCTGGCGATGAGCGAAATGTAGTGCTTACGTTGTCCCGCATTTGGTACAGCGCAGT
AACCGGCAAAATCGCGCCGAAGGATGTCGCTGCCGACTGGGCAATGGAGCGCCTGCCGGCCCAGTATCAG
CCCGTCATACTTGAAGCTAGACAGGCTTATCTTGGACAAGAAGAAGATCGCTTGGCCTCGCGCGCAGATC
AGTTGGAAGAATTTGTCCACTACGTGAAAGGCGAGATCACCAAGGTAGTCGGCAAATAACCCTCGAGCCA
CCCATGACCAAAATCCCTTAACGTGAGTTACGCGTCGTTCCACTGAGCGTCAGACCCCGTAGAAAAGATC
AAAGGATCTTCTTGAGATCCTTTTTTTCTGCGCGTAATCTGCTGCTTGCAAACAAAAAAACCACCGCTAC
CAGCGGTGGTTTGTTTGCCGGATCAAGAGCTACCAACTCTTTTTCCGAAGGTAACTGGCTTCAGCAGAGC
GCAGATACCAAATACTGTTCTTCTAGTGTAGCCGTAGTTAGGCCACCACTTCAAGAACTCTGTAGCACCG
CCTACATACCTCGCTCTGCTAATCCTGTTACCAGTGGCTGCTGCCAGTGGCGATAAGTCGTGTCTTACCG
GGTTGGACTCAAGACGATAGTTACCGGATAAGGCGCAGCGGTCGGGCTGAACGGGGGGTTCGTGCACACA
GCCCAGCTTGGAGCGAACGACCTACACCGAACTGAGATACCTACAGCGTGAGCTATGAGAAAGCGCCACG
CTTCCCGAAGGGAGAAAGGCGGACAGGTATCCGGTAAGCGGCAGGGTCGGAACAGGAGAGCGCACGAGGG
AGCTTCCAGGGGGAAACGCCTGGTATCTTTATAGTCCTGTCGGGTTTCGCCACCTCTGACTTGAGCGTCG
ATTTTTGTGATGCTCGTCAGGGGGGCGGAGCCTATGGAAAAACGCCAGCAACGCGGCCTTTTTACGGTTC
CTGGCCTTTTGCTGGCCTTTTGCTCACATGTT
Features (pLannotate 1.2.2; 12 found; start..end, strand, type, name):
    121..213     +  CDS            lacI (fragment): lac repressor; lacI; The lac repressor binds to the lac operator to inhibit transcription in E. coli. This inhibition can be relieved by adding lactose or isopropyl-β-D-thiogalactopyranoside (IPTG).
    268..295     -  terminator     rrnB T2 terminator: transcription terminator T2 from the E. coli rrnB gene
    427..470     +  terminator     rrnB T1 terminator: Escherichia coli rrnB; transcription terminator T1 from the E. coli rrnB gene
    517..553     -  CDS            lacZα (fragment): LacZα fragment of β-galactosidase; lacZ fragment
    570..665     +  protein_bind   attL3: mutant version of attL; recombination site for the Gateway® LR reaction LR Clonase™
    668..1966    +  CDS            STK11: STK11_HUMAN - Also known as LKB1, PJS. Experimental evidence at protein level: Swiss-Prot protein existence level 1. [Isoform 2]: Has a role in spermiogenesis. From Homo sapiens (Human).
   1974..2069    -  protein_bind   attL3: mutant version of attL; recombination site for the Gateway® LR reaction LR Clonase™
   2088..2106    -  promoter       T7 promoter: promoter for bacteriophage T7 RNA polymerase
   2296..2319    +  promoter       Pc promoter (fragment): intI1 (promoter lies within the coding sequence); class 1 integron promoter
   2495..2551    +  CDS            GmR (fragment): gentamycin acetyltransferase; aacC1; confers resistance to gentamycin
   2558..3349    +  CDS            SmR: aminoglycoside adenylyltransferase (Murphy, 1985); aadA; confers resistance to spectinomycin and streptomycin
   3442..4030    +  rep_origin     ori: high-copy-number ColE1/pMB1/pBR322/pUC origin of replication
