[The description below was written by a language model from this plasmid's Addgene catalogue record and pLannotate feature annotations shown in this document.]
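Description:
pDONR223_STK11_p.G56V is a Gateway entry clone built in the pDONR223 backbone and carrying the human STK11 (LKB1) open reading frame with a G56V missense substitution. It is a small bacterial plasmid of about 4.1 kb, maintained in E. coli through a high-copy ColE1/pUC-type origin. Selection is with spectinomycin, conferred by the aadA aminoglycoside adenylyltransferase gene (SmR). That gene sits downstream of a class 1 integron Pc promoter fragment and a short remnant of a gentamicin resistance gene. The annotated lacI and lacZα fragments are likewise short backbone remnants.

The STK11 coding sequence is flanked by two attL-type recombination sites in opposite orientation. The automated annotation labels both as attL3. These sites allow the insert to be moved by an LR Clonase reaction into any compatible destination vector. The record lists no promoter for the insert, so the plasmid is a shuttle and storage form of the ORF and is not meant to express it. rrnB T1 and T2 terminators upstream of the cassette insulate it from read-through transcription, and a T7 promoter lies just beyond the downstream att site, pointing back toward the insert. The clone is "closed": a stop codon directly follows the coding sequence, so it yields native C-terminal protein or N-terminal fusions but cannot be fused to C-terminal tags in a destination vector.

The construct belongs to the Target Accelerator Plasmid Collection and is associated with a study on high-throughput phenotyping of somatic mutations found in lung cancer. Its typical use is as a source of this STK11 variant allele for transfer into expression vectors and functional comparison with wild-type STK11.
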