Addgene plasmid #82760: pDONR223_STK11_p.G56V
Purpose: Gateway Donor vector containing STK11, part of the Target Accelerator Plasmid Collection.
Depositing lab: Jesse Boehm & Matthew Meyerson & David Root. Depositing organization: Broad Institute. Publication: High-throughput Phenotyping of Lung Cancer Somatic Mutations. Berger AH, Brooks AN, Wu X, Shrestha Y, Chouinard C, Piccioni F, Bagul M, Kamburov A, Imielinski M, Hogstrom L, Zhu C, Yang X, Pantel S, Sakai R, Watson J, Kaplan N, Campbell JD, Singh S, Root DE, Narayan R, Natoli T, Lahr DL, Tirosh I, Tamayo P, Getz G, Wong B, Doench J, Subramanian A, Golub TR, Meyerson M, Boehm JS. Cancer Cell. 2016 Aug 8;30(2):214-28. doi: 10.1016/j.ccell.2016.06.022. Epub 2016 Jul 28. PubMed 27478040.
Backbone
  Vector backbone: pDONR223
  Backbone manufacturer: Invitrogen
  Vector type: Gateway Entry vector
Growth in bacteria
  Bacterial resistance: Spectinomycin, 50 μg/mL
  Growth temperature: 37°C
  Growth strain: DH5alpha
  Copy number: High Copy
Gene/Insert
  Gene/Insert name: STK11 (alt name: NM_000455)
  Species: H. sapiens (human)
  Mutation: G56V
  Entrez Gene: STK11 (a.k.a. LKB1, PJS, hLKB1)
  Promoter: None
  Cloning method: Gateway Cloning
  Sequencing primers: 5′ M13pUC-fwd; 3′ M13-Rev
Terms and licenses: Academic/Nonprofit Terms; Industry Terms: Not Available to Industry
Depositor comments: CLOSED (stop codon immediately follows insert)
How to cite: pDONR223_STK11_p.G56V was a gift from Jesse Boehm & Matthew Meyerson & David Root (Addgene plasmid # 82760 ; http://n2t.net/addgene:82760 ; RRID:Addgene_82760)
