>Addgene plasmid #82760 | pDONR223_STK11_p.G56V | depositor partial sequence | sequence record 157486 | Insert sequence
ATGGAGGTGGTGGACCCGCAGCAGCTGGGCATGTTCACGGAGGGCGAGCTGATGTCGGTGGGTATGGACA
CGTTCATCCACCGCATCGACTCCACCGAGGTCATCTACCAGCCGCGCCGCAAGCGGGCCAAGCTCATCGG
CAAGTACCTGATGGGGGACCTGCTGGTGGAAGGCTCTTACGGCAAGGTGAAGGAGGTGCTGGACTCGGAG
ACGCTGTGCAGGAGGGCCGTCAAGATCCTCAAGAAGAAGAAGTTGCGAAGGATCCCCAACGGGGAGGCCA
ACGTGAAGAAGGAAATTCAACTACTGAGGAGGTTACGGCACAAAAATGTCATCCAGCTGGTGGATGTGTT
ATACAACGAAGAGAAGCAGAAAATGTATATGGTGATGGAGTACTGCGTGTGTGGCATGCAGGAAATGCTG
GACAGCGTGCCGGAGAAGCGTTTCCCAGTGTGCCAGGCCCACGGGTACTTCTGTCAGCTGATTGACGGCC
TGGAGTACCTGCATAGCCAGGGCATTGTGCACAAGGACATCAAGCCGGGGAACCTGCTGCTCACCACCGG
TGGCACCCTCAAAATCTCCGACCTGGGCGTGGCCGAGGCACTGCACCCGTTCGCGGCGGACGACACCTGC
CGGACCAGCCAGGGCTCCCCGGCTTTCCAGCCGCCCGAGATTGCCAACGGCCTGGACACCTTCTCCGGCT
TCAAGGTGGACATCTGGTCGGCTGGGGTCACCCTCTACAACATCACCACGGGTCTGTACCCCTTCGAAGG
GGACAACATCTACAAGTTGTTTGAGAACATCGGGAAGGGGAGCTACGCCATCCCGGGCGACTGTGGCCCC
CCGCTCTCTGACCTGCTGAAAGGGATGCTTGAGTACGAACCGGCCAAGAGGTTCTCCATCCGGCAGATCC
GGCAGCACAGCTGGTTCCGGAAGAAACATCCTCCGGCTGAAGCACCAGTGCCCATCCCACCGAGCCCAGA
CACCAAGGACCGGTGGCGCAGCATGACTGTGGTGCCGTACTTGGAGGACCTGCACGGCGCGGACGAGGAC
GAGGACCTCTTCGACATCGAGGATGACATCATCTACACTCAGGACTTCACGGTGCCCGGACAGGTCCCAG
AAGAGGAGGCCAGTCACAATGGACAGCGCCGGGGCCTCCCCAAGGCCGTGTGTATGAACGGCACAGAGGC
GGCGCAGCTGAGCACCAAATCCAGGGCGGAGGGCCGGGCCCCCAACCCTGCCCGCAAGGCCTGCTCCGCC
AGCAGCAAGATCCGCCGGCTGTCGGCCTGCAAGCAGCAGTGA
